>Addgene plasmid #152201 | pGBW-m4133408 | addgene full sequence | sequence record 307254 | Addgene NGS Result
CGTTACATAACTTACGGTAAATGGCCCGCCTGGCTGACCGCCCAACGACCCCCGCCCATTGACGTCAATA
ATGACGTATGTTCCCATAGTAACGCCAATAGGGACTTTCCATTGACGTCAATGGGTGGAGTATTTACGGT
AAACTGCCCACTTGGCAGTACATCAAGTGTATCATATGCCAAGTACGCCCCCTATTGACGTCAATGACGG
TAAATGGCCCGCCTGGCATTATGCCCAGTACATGACCTTATGGGACTTTCCTACTTGGCAGTACATCTAC
GTATTAGTCATCGCTATTACCATGCTGATGCGGTTTTGGCAGTACATCAATGGGCGTGGATAGCGGTTTG
ACTCACGGGGATTTCCAAGTCTCCACCCCATTGACGTCAATGGGAGTTTGTTTTGGCACCAAAATCAACG
GGACTTTCCAAAATGTCGTAACAACTCCGCCCCATTGACGCAAATGGGCGGTAGGCGTGTACGGTGGGAG
GTCTATATAAGCAGAGCTGGTTTAGTGAACCGTCAGATCAGATCTTTGTCGATCCTACCATCCACTCGAC
ACACCCGCCAGCGGCCGCCACCATGTACTCATTCGTTTCGGAAGAGACAGGTACGTTAATAGTTAATAGC
GTACTTCTTTTTCTTGCTTTCGTGGTATTCTTGCTAGTTACACTAGCCATCCTTACTGCGCTTCGATTGT
GTGCGTACTGCTGCAATATTGTTAACGTGAGTCTTGTAAAACCTTCTTTTTACGTTTACTCTCGTGTTAA
AAATCTGAATTCTTCTAGAGTTCCTGATCTTCTGGTCGAAAACCTTTACTTTCAGTCGGGACGGCGAATC
CCGGGGCTGATAAATCCCTGGAAAAGGAGATGGAAGAAGAACTTTATTGCAGTGTCTGCGGCTAACCGGT
TCAAAAAGATCAGTTCAAGCGGCGCCCTAGATTACGACATTCCTACGACCGCCTCCGAGAATCTCTATTT
CCAGGGTGAATTTGGCTTGGCACAACATGACGAGGCCGTCGATAACAAGTTTAATAAAGAACAGCAGAAC
GCTTTCTATGAGATCCTTCACTTACCAAATCTGAACGAAGAGCAACGCAACGCTTTCATTCAGAGCCTGA
AAGACGATCCCTCGCAGTCTGCAAATCTCCTGGCCGAAGCCAAGAAGCTGAATGACGCACAGGCTCCAAA
AGTTGATAACAAGTTTAACAAGGAGCAGCAGAATGCTTTCTACGAGATATTGCACCTTCCTAATCTGAAT
GAGGAACAAAGAAATGCATTTATCCAGTCCCTAAAAGACGATCCATCACAGAGTGCCAACCTGCTTGCGG
AAGCCAAAAAGCTCAATGATGCCCAGGCCCCGAAAGTAGACGCGAACCATCAATAAGCTAGCTTGACTGA
CTGAGATACAGCGTACCTTCAGCTCACAGACATGATAAGATACATTGATGAGTTTGGACAAACCACAACT
AGAATGCAGTGAAAAAAATGCTTTATTTGTGAAATTTGTGATGCTATTGCTTTATTTGTAACCATTATAA
GCTGCAATAAACAAGTTAACAACAACAATTGCATTCATTTTATGTTTCAGGTTCAGGGGGAGGTGTGGGA
GGTTTTTTAAAGCAAGTAAAACCTCTACAAATGTGGTATTGGCCCATCTCTATCGGTATCGTAGCATAAC
CCCTTGGGGCCTCTAAACGGGTCTTGAGGGGTTTTTTGTGCCCCTCGGGCCGGATTGCTATCTACCGGCA
TTGGCGCAGAAAAAAATGCCTGATGCGACGCTGCGCGTCTTATACTCCCACATATGCCAGATTCAGCAAC
GGATACGGCTTCCCCAACTTGCCCACTTCCATACGTGTCCTCCTTACCAGAAATTTATCCTTAAGGTCGT
CAGCTATCCTGCAGGCGATCTCTCGATTTCGATCAAGACATTCCTTTAATGGTCTTTTCTGGACACCACT
AGGGGTCAGAAGTAGTTCATCAAACTTTCTTCCCTCCCTAATCTCATTGGTTACCTTGGGCTATCGAAAC
TTAATTAACCAGTCAAGTCAGCTACTTGGCGAGATCGACTTGTCTGGGTTTCGACTACGCTCAGAATTGC
GTCAGTCAAGTTCGATCTGGTCCTTGCTATTGCACCCGTTCTCCGATTACGAGTTTCATTTAAATCATGT
GAGCAAAAGGCCAGCAAAAGGCCAGGAACCGTAAAAAGGCCGCGTTGCTGGCGTTTTTCCATAGGCTCCG
CCCCCCTGACGAGCATCACAAAAATCGACGCTCAAGTCAGAGGTGGCGAAACCCGACAGGACTATAAAGA
TACCAGGCGTTTCCCCCTGGAAGCTCCCTCGTGCGCTCTCCTGTTCCGACCCTGCCGCTTACCGGATACC
TGTCCGCCTTTCTCCCTTCGGGAAGCGTGGCGCTTTCTCATAGCTCACGCTGTAGGTATCTCAGTTCGGT
GTAGGTCGTTCGCTCCAAGCTGGGCTGTGTGCACGAACCCCCCGTTCAGCCCGACCGCTGCGCCTTATCC
GGTAACTATCGTCTTGAGTCCAACCCGGTAAGACACGACTTATCGCCACTGGCAGCAGCCACTGGTAACA
GGATTAGCAGAGCGAGGTATGTAGGCGGTGCTACAGAGTTCTTGAAGTGGTGGCCTAACTACGGCTACAC
TAGAAGAACAGTATTTGGTATCTGCGCTCTGCTGAAGCCAGTTACCTTCGGAAAAAGAGTTGGTAGCTCT
TGATCCGGCAAACAAACCACCGCTGGTAGCGGTGGTTTTTTTGTTTGCAAGCAGCAGATTACGCGCAGAA
AAAAAGGATCTCAAGAAGATCCTTTGATCTTTTCTACGGGGTCTGACGCTCAGTGGAACGAAAACTCACG
TTAAGGGATTTTGGTCATGAGATTATCAAAAAGGATCTTCACCTAGATCCTTTTAAATTAAAAATGAAGT
TTTAAATCAATCTAAAGTATATATGAGTAAACTTGGTCTGACAGTTACCAATGCTTAATCAGTGAGGCAC
CTATCTCAGCGATCTGTCTATTTCGTTCATCCATAGTTGCATTTAAATTTCCGAACTCTCCAAGGCCCTC
GTCGGAAAATCTTCAAACCTTTCGTCCGATCCATCTTGCAGGCTACCTCTCGAACGAACTATCGCAAGTC
TCTTGGCCGGCCTTGCGCCTTGGCTATTGCTTGGCAGCGCCTATCGCCAGGTATTACTCCAATCCCGAAT
ATCCGAGATCGGGATCACCCGAGAGAAGTTCAACCTACATCCTCAATCCCGATCTATCCGAGATCCGAGG
AATATCGAAATCGGGGCGCGCCTGGTGTACCGAGAACGATCCTCTCAGTGCGAGTCTCGACGATCCATAT
CGTTGCTTGGCAGTCAGCCAGTCGGAATCCAGCTTGGGACCCAGGAAGTCCAATCGTCAGATATTGTACT
CAAGCCTGGTCACGGCAGCGTACCGATCTGTTTAAACCTAGATATTGATAGTCTGATCGGTCAACGTATA
ATCGAGTCCTAGCTTTTGCAAACATCTATCAAGAGACAGGATCAGCAGGAGGCTTTCGCATGAGTATTCA
ACATTTCCGTGTCGCCCTTATTCCCTTTTTTGCGGCATTTTGCCTTCCTGTTTTTGCTCACCCAGAAACG
CTGGTGAAAGTAAAAGATGCTGAAGATCAGTTGGGTGCGCGAGTGGGTTACATCGAACTGGATCTCAACA
GCGGTAAGATCCTTGAGAGTTTTCGCCCCGAAGAACGCTTTCCAATGATGAGCACTTTTAAAGTTCTGCT
ATGTGGCGCGGTATTATCCCGTATTGACGCCGGGCAAGAGCAACTCGGTCGCCGCATACACTATTCTCAG
AATGACTTGGTTGAGTATTCACCAGTCACAGAAAAGCATCTTACGGATGGCATGACAGTAAGAGAATTAT
GCAGTGCTGCCATAACCATGAGTGATAACACTGCGGCCAACTTACTTCTGACAACGATTGGAGGACCGAA
GGAGCTAACCGCTTTTTTGCACAACATGGGGGATCATGTAACTCGCCTTGATCGTTGGGAACCGGAGCTG
AATGAAGCCATACCAAACGACGAGCGTGACACCACGATGCCTGTAGCAATGGCAACAACCTTGCGTAAAC
TATTAACTGGCGAACTACTTACTCTAGCTTCCCGGCAACAGTTGATAGACTGGATGGAGGCGGATAAAGT
TGCAGGACCACTTCTGCGCTCGGCCCTTCCGGCTGGCTGGTTTATTGCTGATAAATCTGGAGCCGGTGAG
CGTGGGTCTCGCGGTATCATTGCAGCACTGGGGCCAGATGGTAAGCCCTCCCGTATCGTAGTTATCTACA
CGACGGGGAGTCAGGCAACTATGGATGAACGAAATAGACAGATCGCTGAGATAGGTGCCTCACTGATTAA
GCATTGGTAACCGATTCTAGGTGCATTGGCGCAGAAAAAAATGCCTGATGCGACGCTGCGCGTCTTATAC
TCCCACATATGCCAGATTCAGCAACGGATACGGCTTCCCCAACTTGCCCACTTCCATACGTGTCCTCCTT
ACCAGAAATTTATCCTTAAGATCCCGAATCGTTTAAACTCGACTCTGGCTCTATCGAATCTCCGTCGTTT
CGAGCTTACGCGAACAGCCGTGGCGCTCATTTGCTCGTCGGGCATCGAATCTCGTCAGCTATCGTCAGCT
TACCTTTTTGGCAGCGATCGCGGCTCCCGACATCTTGGACCATTAGCTCCACAGGTATCTTCTTCCCTCT
AGTGGTCATAACAGCAGCTTCAGCTACCTCTCAATTCAAAAAACCCCTCAAGACCCGTTTAGAGGCCCCA
AGGGGTTATGCTATCAATCGTTGCGTTACACACACAAAAAACCAACACACATCCATCTTCGATGGATAGC
GATTTTATTATCTAACTGCTGATCGAGTGTAGCCAGATCTAGTAATCAATTACGGGGTCATTAGTTCATA
GCCCATATATGGAGTTCCG
Features (pLannotate 1.2.2; 19 found; start..end, strand, type, name):
      1..304     +  enhancer       CMV enhancer: human cytomegalovirus immediate early enhancer
    377..394     -  promoter       CMV promoter (fragment): human cytomegalovirus (CMV) immediate early promoter
    457..508     +  promoter       CMVd2 promoter: truncated human cytomegalovirus (CMV) immediate early promoter that yields moderately reduced expression relative to the full-length promoter
    583..807     +  CDS            E: VEMP_SARS2 - Experimental evidence at protein level: Swiss-Prot protein existence level 1. Plays a central role in virus morphogenesis and assembly. Acts as a viroporin and self-assembles in host membranes forming pentameric protein-lipid pores that allow ion transport. Also plays a role in the induction of apoptosis (By similarity). Regulates the localization of S protein at cis-Golgi, the place of virus budding (PubMed:33229438). May act by slowing down the cell secretory pathway (PubMed:33229438). May interfere with tight-junction stability by interacting with host MPP5. This would result i
    862..939     +  CDS            MYLK2 (fragment): MYLK2_HUMAN - Experimental evidence at protein level: Swiss-Prot protein existence level 1. Implicated in the level of global muscle contraction and cardiac function. Phosphorylates a specific serine in the N-terminus of a myosin light chain. From Homo sapiens (Human).
   1021..1371    +  CDS            spa (fragment): SPA_STAAU - Experimental evidence at protein level: Swiss-Prot protein existence level 1. Plays a role in the inhibition of the host innate and adaptive immune responses. Possesses five immunoglobulin-binding domains that capture both the fragment crystallizable region (Fc region) and the Fab region (part of Ig that identifies antigen) of immunoglobulins (By similarity). In turn, Staphylococcus aureus is protected from phagocytic killing via inhibition of Ig Fc region. In addition, the host elicited B-cell response is prevented due to a decrease of antibody-secreting cell proliferation that en
   1436..1557    -  polyA_signal   SV40 poly(A) signal: SV40 polyadenylation signal
   1580..1649    -  CDS            large T antigen (fragment): large T antigen from SV40 (simian virus 40)
   1672..1718    +  terminator     T7 terminator: transcription terminator for bacteriophage T7 RNA polymerase
   1748..1884    +  terminator     rrnG terminator: transcription terminator from the E. coli ribosomal RNA rrnG operon (Albrechtsen et al., 1991)
   1929..2000    +  misc_feature   3' β-globin insulator: insulator downstream of the human β-globin locus (Farrell et al., 2002)
   2226..2814    -  rep_origin     ori: high-copy-number ColE1/pMB1/pBR322/pUC origin of replication
   2986..3050    -  CDS            bla(M) (fragment): β-lactamase lacking the signal sequence; bla(M); allows cytosolic expression of β-lactamase
   3560..4420    +  CDS            AmpR: β-lactamase; bla; confers resistance to ampicillin, carbenicillin, and related antibiotics
   4433..4569    +  terminator     rrnG terminator: transcription terminator from the E. coli ribosomal RNA rrnG operon (Albrechtsen et al., 1991)
   4721..4792    +  misc_feature   5' β-globin insulator: insulator upstream of the human β-globin locus (Farrell et al., 2002)
   4797..4843    -  terminator     T7 terminator: transcription terminator for bacteriophage T7 RNA polymerase
   4861..4909    -  polyA_signal   poly(A) signal: synthetic polyadenylation signal
   4940..4989    +  enhancer       CMV enhancer (fragment): human cytomegalovirus immediate early enhancer
