[The description below was written by a language model from this plasmid's Addgene catalogue record and pLannotate feature annotations shown in this document.]
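Description:
pGBW-m4133408 is a mammalian expression plasmid built on the pTwist_CMV_6 backbone for producing the wild-type envelope (E) protein of SARS-CoV-2 in transfected cells. It is maintained in E. coli through a high-copy ColE1/pUC-type origin and selected with ampicillin via a full-length β-lactamase (AmpR) gene. The sequenced record is about 5 kb. The backbone is heavily insulated: rrnG and T7 transcription terminators, a short synthetic poly(A) signal and the 5' and 3' β-globin insulator elements flank the bacterial and mammalian modules, presumably to limit read-through transcription between them. No mammalian selection marker is annotated, so the plasmid appears suited to transient expression.

The expression cassette consists of the human cytomegalovirus immediate early enhancer and promoter driving the E open reading frame, followed by an SV40 polyadenylation signal annotated on the opposite strand. E is a small viroporin involved in virus assembly and morphogenesis. According to the catalogue entry, the backbone supplies a C-terminal TEV-cleavable TAP tag. This fits the feature table, which detects downstream of E a fragment matching myosin light chain kinase (the usual source of a calmodulin-binding peptide) and a fragment of Staphylococcus aureus protein A, which binds immunoglobulin. These are the two affinity modules of a classical tandem affinity purification tag, although the TEV site itself is not annotated. The arrangement allows two-step purification of E with protease release between the steps, making the construct useful for isolating E and its host interaction partners from mammalian cells, though the record states only expression as its purpose.
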