Addgene plasmid #152201: pGBW-m4133408
Purpose: Mammalian expression plasmid for SARS-CoV-2 E (envelope)
Depositing lab: Ginkgo Bioworks & Benjie Chen. Depositing organization: Ginkgo Bioworks.
Backbone
  Vector backbone: pTwist_CMV_6
  Backbone size w/o insert (bp): 4180
  Vector type: Mammalian Expression
Growth in bacteria
  Bacterial resistance: Ampicillin, 100 μg/mL
  Growth temperature: 37°C
  Growth strain: DH5alpha
  Copy number: High Copy
Gene/Insert
  Gene/Insert name: SARS-CoV-2 E (envelope) (alt names: envelope protein; E protein)
  Species: Severe acute respiratory syndrome coronavirus 2
  Insert size (bp): 221
  Mutation: wt
  Entrez Gene: E (a.k.a. GU280_gp04)
  Promoter: CMV
  Tag / fusion protein: Cleavable TEV;TapTag (C terminal on backbone)
  Cloning method: Unknown
Resource information
  A portion of this plasmid was derived from a plasmid made by: GinkgoBioworks
Depositor comments: NCBI reference sequence: YP_009724392.1
How to cite: pGBW-m4133408 was a gift from Ginkgo Bioworks & Benjie Chen (Addgene plasmid # 152201 ; http://n2t.net/addgene:152201 ; RRID:Addgene_152201)
